Addgene plasmid #72107: Ntn5.a-Fc-His
Purpose: Expresses the entire Netrin 5, isoform a protein, C-terminally fused to the Fc region of human IgG1 + 6X histidine tag.
Depositing lab: Woj Wojtowicz. Depositing organization: University of California, Berkeley. Publication: An extracellular biochemical screen reveals that FLRTs and Unc5s mediate neuronal subtype recognition in the retina. Visser JJ, Cheng Y, Perry SC, Chastain AB, Parsa B, Masri SS, Ray TA, Kay JN, Wojtowicz WM. Elife. 2015 Dec 3;4. pii: e08149. doi: 10.7554/eLife.08149. PubMed 26633812.
Backbone
  Vector backbone: pCMVi-SV40ori
  Vector type: Mammalian Expression
Growth in bacteria
  Bacterial resistance: Ampicillin, 100 μg/mL
  Growth temperature: 37°C
  Growth strain: DH5alpha
  Copy number: High Copy
Gene/Insert
  Gene/Insert name: Ntn5.a (alt names: Netrin 5, isoform a; Gm484; NCBI gene ID 243967; Reference sequence NM_001033356.3)
  Species: M. musculus (mouse)
  Insert size (bp): 1353
  Entrez Gene: Ntn5 (a.k.a. Gm484)
  Promoter: CMV
  Tag / fusion protein: Fc-His (C terminal on backbone)
  Cloning method: Restriction Enzyme; 5′ cloning site NotI (not destroyed); 3′ cloning site AscI (not destroyed)
  Sequencing primers: 5′ GTCAGAGGTAACTCCCGTTGC; 3′ ATCATGAGGGTGTCCTTG
Terms and licenses: Academic/Nonprofit Terms; Industry Terms: Not Available to Industry
Depositor comments: We identified two previously-unreported isoforms and named them "y" and "z". As such, we designated this previously-reported isoform as isoform "a". Addgene Sanger sequencing found a deletion of D400 within the Ntn5.a translation compared to NM_001033356.3.
How to cite: Ntn5.a-Fc-His was a gift from Woj Wojtowicz (Addgene plasmid # 72107 ; http://n2t.net/addgene:72107 ; RRID:Addgene_72107)
