[The description below was written by a language model from this plasmid's Addgene catalogue record and pLannotate feature annotations shown in this document.]
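Description:
Ntn5.a-Fc-His is a mammalian expression plasmid of about 7.1 kb, built on the pCMVi-SV40ori backbone, that produces mouse Netrin 5 isoform a as a soluble Fc fusion protein. It is propagated in E. coli at high copy from a ColE1/pUC-type origin under ampicillin selection (β-lactamase with its own promoter). The backbone also carries an f1 phage origin and small remnants of rop, bom and lacZα, which are leftovers of earlier vector construction. An SV40 enhancer/early promoter region is present. Consistent with the backbone name, this region contains the SV40 origin, which permits episomal amplification in cells expressing large T antigen.

The expression cassette is driven by the human CMV immediate-early enhancer and promoter, followed by CMV intron A, which generally boosts transcript processing and expression. The 1,353 bp Ntn5.a coding sequence, inserted between retained NotI and AscI sites, covers the entire protein. It is fused in frame at its C terminus to the Fc region of human IgG1 and a 6X histidine tag supplied by the backbone, and the cassette ends in an SV40 polyadenylation signal. The automated annotation matched the insert to the rat Ntn5 protein entry, but the record gives the species as mouse. The His tag itself is not separately annotated in the feature table.

The depositor named this previously reported isoform "a" to distinguish it from two newly identified isoforms, "y" and "z". Repository sequencing found a deletion of residue D400 relative to the reference sequence. The associated work was an extracellular biochemical screen for protein interactions underlying neuronal subtype recognition in the retina. In that setting, the Fc and His tags suit capture, detection or purification of the recombinant protein.
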