Features (pLannotate 1.2.2; 14 found; start..end, strand, type, name):
     25..408     +  enhancer       CMV enhancer: human cytomegalovirus immediate early enhancer
    410..609     +  promoter       CMV promoter: human cytomegalovirus (CMV) immediate early promoter
    748..1573    +  intron         CMV intron A: human cytomegalovirus intron A (Chapman et al., 1991)
   1610..2962    +  CDS            Ntn5: NET5_RAT - Experimental evidence at protein level: Swiss-Prot protein existence level 1. Plays a role in neurogenesis. Prevents motor neuron cell body migration out of the neural tube. From Rattus norvegicus (Rat).
   2972..3652    +  CDS            IGHG1 (fragment): IGHG1_HUMAN - Experimental evidence at protein level: Swiss-Prot protein existence level 1. Constant region of immunoglobulin heavy chains. Immunoglobulins, also known as antibodies, are membrane-bound or secreted glycoproteins produced by B lymphocytes. In the recognition phase of humoral immunity, the membrane-bound immunoglobulins serve as receptors which, upon binding of a specific antigen, trigger the clonal expansion and differentiation of B lymphocytes into immunoglobulins- secreting plasma cells. Secreted immunoglobulins mediate the effector phase of humoral immunity, which results in
   3702..3823    +  polyA_signal   SV40 poly(A) signal: SV40 polyadenylation signal
   4032..4620    -  rep_origin     ori: high-copy-number ColE1/pMB1/pBR322/pUC origin of replication
   4791..5651    -  CDS            AmpR: β-lactamase; bla; confers resistance to ampicillin, carbenicillin, and related antibiotics
   5652..5756    -  promoter       AmpR promoter: bla
   5851..5886    +  CDS            rop (fragment): Rop protein, which maintains plasmids at low copy number; rop
   5909..6239    +  promoter       SV40 promoter: SV40 enhancer and early promoter
   6362..6461    +  misc_feature   bom (fragment): basis of mobility region from pBR322
   6489..6917    -  rep_origin     f1 ori (sequence partly withheld): f1 bacteriophage origin of replication; arrow indicates direction of (+) strand synthesis
   6921..7078    -  CDS            lacZα (fragment): LacZα fragment of β-galactosidase; lacZ fragment
>Addgene plasmid #72107 | Ntn5.a-Fc-His | depositor full sequence | sequence record 139088 | Full sequence
GTCGAGGTCTCGACGGTATCGATTGACATTGATTATTGACTAGCTAGTTATTAATAGTAATCAATTACGG
GGTCATTAGTTCATAGCCCATATATGGAGTTCCGCGTTACATAACTTACGGTAAATGGCCCGCCTGGCTG
ACCGCCCAACGACCCCCGCCCATTGACGTCAATAATGACGTATGTTCCCATAGTAACGCCAATAGGGACT
TTCCATTGACGTCAATGGGTGGAGTATTTACGGTAAACTGCCCACTTGGCAGTACATCAAGTGTATCATA
TGCCAAGTCCGCCCCCTATTGACGTCAATGACGGTAAATGGCCCGCCTGGCATTATGCCCAGTACATGAC
CTTACGGGACTTTCCTACTTGGCAGTACATCTACGTATTAGTCATCGCTATTACCATGGTGATGCGGTTT
TGGCAGTACACCAATGGGCGTGGATAGCGGTTTGACTCACGGGGATTTCCAAGTCTCCACCCCATTGACG
TCAATGGGAGTTTGTTTTGGCACCAAAATCAACGGGACTTTCCAAAATGTCGTAATAACCCCGCCCCGTT
GACGCAAATGGGCGGTAGGCGTGTACGGTGGGAGGTCTATATAAGCAGAGCTCGTTTAGTGAACCGTCAG
ATCGCCTGGAGACGCCATCCACGCTGTTTTGACCTCCATAGAAGACACCGGGACCGATCCAGCCTCCGCG
GCCGGGAACGGTGCATTGGAACGCGGATTCCCCGTGCCAAGAGTGACGTAAGTACCGCCTATAGACTCTA
TAGGCACACCCCTTTGGCTCTTATGCATGCTATACTGTTTTTGGCTTGGGGCCTATACACCCCCGCTTCC
ATATGCTATAGGTGATGGTATAGCTTAGCCTATAGGTGTGGGTTATTGACCATTATTGACCACTCCCCTA
TTGGTGACGATACTTTCCATTACTAATCCATAACATGGCTCTTTGCCACAACTATCTCTATTGGCTATAT
GCCAATACTCTGTCCTTCAGAGACTGACACGGACTCTGTATTTTTACAGGATGGGGTCCCATTTATTATT
TACAAATTCACATATACAACAACGCCGTCCCCCGTGCCCGCAGTTTTTATTAAACATAGCGTGGGATCTC
CACGCGAATCTCGGGTACGTGTTCCGGACATGGGCTCTTCTCCGGTAGCGGCGGAGCTTCCACATCCGAG
CCCTGGTCCCATGCCTCCAGCGGCTCATGGTCGCTCGGCAGCTCCTTGCTCCTAACAGTGGAGGCCAGAC
TTAGGCACAGCACAATGCCCACCACCACCAGTGTGCCGCACAAGGCCGTGGCGGTAGGGTATGTGTCTGA
AAATGAGCTCGGAGATTGGGCTCGCACCGCTGACGCAGATGGAAGACTTAAGGCAGCGGCAGAAGAAGAT
GCAGGCAGCTGAGTTGTTGTATTCTGATAAGAGTCAGAGGTAACTCCCGTTGCGGTGCTGTTAACGGTGG
AGGGCAGTGTAGTCTGAGCAGTACTCGTTGCTGCCGCGCGCGCCACCAGACATAATAGCTGACAGACTAA
CAGACTGTTCCTTTCCATGGGTCTTTTCTGCAGAAGCTTGAATTCTCGAGGATCCGCGGCCGCGCCACCA
TGACCGACTACAGGACACTCTTTTCTTCTCCAGGTGCCGGCTCTACTGTGACCACGCCCATTACCCTCAG
CCTCTTGCTCCTCCTTAGCCAGGCCACCTCAGACCCATGCTATGATCCAGGAGGGCGCCCTCGCTTTTGC
CTCCCACCAGTGACCCAGTTGGTTGGCAAGGCAGCAGCCCCCTGCTCTCAGACCTGTGCTCTTCCTGCAG
CCAGCCCTGGCCCTGCCTGCAACAGTAGTCTGACCCTGGACCTGGACGGCTCCTTCCTCTTGACATCTGT
GACCCTGCGTTTCTGCACAGCGGGACCTCCAGCCCTGGTTCTTTCTGCTGCCTGGGCCACTGGGGGGCCC
TGGAGGCCACTATGGCGTAGGCCTGCCTGGCCTGGGGCTCTGGGGGGCCCCAAGAAGGTAACCTTTCACT
CCCCCCCAGGCCCCAAGACCAGGATAGTGGCCAGCTACCTCCGTGTGGAGTTCGGGGGAAAAGCAGGGCT
GGTGACCACTGGAGTAAGAGGCCGCTGCCAGTGCCACGGCCACGCTGCCCGCTGTGCCACTCGGGCCCAG
CCCCCACGCTGCCGCTGCCGCCACCACACCACTGGCCCAGGGTGTGAGAGCTGTCGCCCATCCCATCGAG
ACTGGCCCTGGCGACCTGCCACACCCCAGCACCCTCACCCGTGCTTGCCCTGCCAGTGCCACCCAATTGG
AGCAACGGGAGGGATGTGCAACCAGACCAGTGGCCAGTGCTCCTGCAAGTTAGGGGTCACAGGCCTGACA
TGCAATCGCTGTGGTCCTGGCTACCAGCAGAGCCGCTCACCCAGGATGCCCTGCCAACGAATTCCAGAGG
CAACAACTACCCCTGCTACTACCCCTGTTGCATCTCGATCAGACCCACAGTGTCAAGGCTATTGCAATGT
CTCCGTCAGCAGTGTGCACATGAGCCTTCAGAGATACTGTCAGCAGGATTATGTTCTGCACGCCCAGGTT
TCAGCGTCGTCGTCGCAGCCGTCTGAGGCGGTGGGCCCCGAGTGGTGGCGGCTGGCCGTGCACGTGCTGG
CTGTGTTCAAACAGCGTGCGTGGCCCGTGCGCCGCGGTGGCCAGGAGGCCTGGGTGCCACGTGCTGACCT
AATCTGCGGCTGCCTGCGCCTGCGCCCTGGCGCTGACTACCTCCTGCTGGGCCGTGCTGCGCAGACCCAC
GACGACAACTATGACCCTGCGCGCCTCATCCTGAACCGCCACGGCCTCGCGCTGCCCTGGAGACCACGAT
GGGCCCGGCCGCTGCGGCGACTGCAGCAGAAGGAGCGCGGAGGTGCCTGCCGAGGCCTGCTGCCACCCAC
ACGGAGCCCTGGGCCCAGGAACGGCGCGCCTGACAAAACTCACACATGCCCACCGTGCCCAGCACCTGAA
CTCCTGGGGGGACCGTCAGTCTTCCTCTTCCCCCCAAAACCCAAGGACACCCTCATGATCTCCCGGACCC
CTGAGGTCACATGCGTGGTGGTGGACGTGAGCCACGAAGACCCTGAGGTCAAGTTCAACTGGTACGTGGA
CGGCGTGGAGGTGCATAATGCCAAGACAAAGCCGCGGGAGGAGCAGTACAACAGCACGTACCGTGTGGTC
AGCGTCCTCACCGTCCTGCACCAGGACTGGCTGAATGGCAAGGAGTACAAGTGCAAGGTCTCCAACAAAG
CCCTCCCAGCCCCCATCGAGAAAACCATCTCCAAAGCCAAAGGGCAGCCCCGAGAACCACAGGTGTATAC
CCTGCCCCCATCCCGGGATGAGCTGACCAAGAACCAGGTCAGCCTGACCTGCCTGGTCAAAGGCTTCTAT
CCCAGCGACATCGCCGTGGAGTGGGAGAGCAATGGGCAGCCGGAGAACAACTACAAGACCACGCCTCCCG
TGCTGGACTCCGACGGCTCCTTCTTCCTCTACAGCAAGCTCACCGTGGACAAGAGCAGGTGGCAGCAGGG
GAACGTCTTCTCATGCTCCGTGATGCATGAGGCTCTGCACAACCACTACACGCAGAAGAGCCTCTCCCTG
TCTCCGGGTAAAGGCGGCCATCATCACCATCACCATTAATCTAGAGATCTTATTAAAGCAGAACTTGTTT
ATTGCAGCTTATAATGGTTACAAATAAAGCAATAGCATCACAAATTTCACAAATAAAGCATTTTTTTCAC
TGCATTCTAGTTGTGGTTTGTCCAAACTCATCAATGTATCTTATCATGTCTGGTCGACTCTAGCTAGACT
CTTCCGCTTCCTCGCTCACTGACTCGCTGCGCTCGGTCGTTCGGCTGCGGCGAGCGGTATCAGCTCACTC
AAAGGCGGTAATACGGTTATCCACAGAATCAGGGGATAACGCAGGAAAGAACATGTGAGCAAAAGGCCAG
CAAAAGGCCAGGAACCGTAAAAAGGCCGCGTTGCTGGCGTTTTTCCATAGGCTCCGCCCCCCTGACGAGC
ATCACAAAAATCGACGCTCAAGTCAGAGGTGGCGAAACCCGACAGGACTATAAAGATACCAGGCGTTTCC
CCCTGGAAGCTCCCTCGTGCGCTCTCCTGTTCCGACCCTGCCGCTTACCGGATACCTGTCCGCCTTTCTC
CCTTCGGGAAGCGTGGCGCTTTCTCATAGCTCACGCTGTAGGTATCTCAGTTCGGTGTAGGTCGTTCGCT
CCAAGCTGGGCTGTGTGCACGAACCCCCCGTTCAGCCCGACCGCTGCGCCTTATCCGGTAACTATCGTCT
TGAGTCCAACCCGGTAAGACACGACTTATCGCCACTGGCAGCAGCCACTGGTAACAGGATTAGCAGAGCG
AGGTATGTAGGCGGTGCTACAGAGTTCTTGAAGTGGTGGCCTAACTACGGCTACACTAGAAGAACAGTAT
TTGGTATCTGCGCTCTGCTGAAGCCAGTTACCTTCGGAAAAAGAGTTGGTAGCTCTTGATCCGGCAAACA
AACCACCGCTGGTAGCGGTGGTTTTTTTGTTTGCAAGCAGCAGATTACGCGCAGAAAAAAAGGATCTCAA
GAAGATCCTTTGATCTTTTCTACGGGGTCTGACGCTCAGTGGAACGAAAACTCACGTTAAGGGATTTTGG
TCATGAGATTATCAAAAAGGATCTTCACCTAGATCCTTTTAAATTAAAAATGAAGTTTTAAATCAATCTA
AAGTATATATGAGTAAACTTGGTCTGACAGTTACCAATGCTTAATCAGTGAGGCACCTATCTCAGCGATC
TGTCTATTTCGTTCATCCATAGTTGCCTGACTCCCCGTCGTGTAGATAACTACGATACGGGAGGGCTTAC
CATCTGGCCCCAGTGCTGCAATGATACCGCGAGACCCACGCTCACCGGCTCCAGATTTATCAGCAATAAA
CCAGCCAGCCGGAAGGGCCGAGCGCAGAAGTGGTCCTGCAACTTTATCCGCCTCCATCCAGTCTATTAAT
TGTTGCCGGGAAGCTAGAGTAAGTAGTTCGCCAGTTAATAGTTTGCGCAACGTTGTTGCCATTGCTACAG
GCATCGTGGTGTCACGCTCGTCGTTTGGTATGGCTTCATTCAGCTCCGGTTCCCAACGATCAAGGCGAGT
TACATGATCCCCCATGTTGTGCAAAAAAGCGGTTAGCTCCTTCGGTCCTCCGATCGTTGTCAGAAGTAAG
TTGGCCGCAGTGTTATCACTCATGGTTATGGCAGCACTGCATAATTCTCTTACTGTCATGCCATCCGTAA
GATGCTTTTCTGTGACTGGTGAGTACTCAACCAAGTCATTCTGAGAATAGTGTATGCGGCGACCGAGTTG
CTCTTGCCCGGCGTCAATACGGGATAATACCGCGCCACATAGCAGAACTTTAAAAGTGCTCATCATTGGA
AAACGTTCTTCGGGGCGAAAACTCTCAAGGATCTTACCGCTGTTGAGATCCAGTTCGATGTAACCCACTC
GTGCACCCAACTGATCTTCAGCATCTTTTACTTTCACCAGCGTTTCTGGGTGAGCAAAAACAGGAAGGCA
AAATGCCGCAAAAAAGGGAATAAGGGCGACACGGAAATGTTGAATACTCATACTCTTCCTTTTTCAATAT
TATTGAAGCATTTATCAGGGTTATTGTCTCATGAGCGGATACATATTTGAATGTATTTAGAAAAATAAAC
AAATAGGGGTTCCGCGCACATTTCCCCGAAAAGTGCCACCTGACGTCTAAGAAACCATTATTATCATGAC
ATTAACCTATAAAAATAGGCGTATCACGAGGCCCTTTCGTCTCGCGCGTTTCGGTGATGACGGTGAAAAC
CTCTGACACATGCAGCTCCCGGAGGAATGTGTGTCAGTTAGGGTGTGGAAAGTCCCCAGGCTCCCCAGGC
AGGCAGAAGTATGCAAAGCATGCATCTCAATTAGTCAGCAACCAGGTGTGGAAAGTCCCCAGGCTCCCCA
GCAGGCAGAAGTATGCAAAGCATGCATCTCAATTAGTCAGCAACCATAGTCCCGCCCCTAACTCCGCCCA
TCCCGCCCCTAACTCCGCCCAGTTCCGCCCATTCTCCGCCCCATGGCTGACTAATTTTTTTTATTTATGC
AGAGGCCGAGGCCGCCTCTGCCTCTGAGCTATTCCAGAAGTAGTGAGGAGGCTTTTTTGGAGGCCTAGGC
TTTTGCAAAAAGCTCCCGGGAGCTTGTATATCCATTTTCGTCCCGGAGACGGTCACAGCTTGTCTGTAAG
CGGATGCCGGGAGCAGACAAGCCCGTCAGGGCGCGTCAGCGGGTGTTGGCGGGTGTCGGGGCTGGCTTAA
CTATGCGGCATCAGAGCAGATTGTACTGAGAGTGCACCATATGCGGTGTGAAATACCGCACAGATGCGTA
AGGAGAAAATACCGCATCAGGAAATTGTAAGCGTTAATATTTTGTTAAAATTCGCGTTAAATTTTTGTTA
AATCAGCTCATTTTTTAACCAATAGGCCGAAATCGGCAAAATCCCTTATAAATCAAAAGAATAGACCGAG
ATAGGGT
[37 nt withheld, positions 6588-6624]
AAAGAACGTGGACTCCAACGTCAAAGG
[49 nt withheld, positions 6652-6700]
T
[91 nt withheld, positions 6702-6792]
G
[124 nt withheld, positions 6794-6917]
CCATTCGCCATTCAGGCTGCGCAACTGTTGGGAAGGGCGATCGGTGCGGGCCTCTTCGCTATTACGCCAG
CTGGCGAAAGGGGGATGTGCTGCAAGGCGATTAAGTTGGGTAACGCCAGGGTTTTCCCAGTCACGACGTT
GTAAAACGACGGCCAGTGAATT
