>Addgene plasmid #72107 | Ntn5.a-Fc-His | addgene partial sequence | sequence record 139085 | pMRB101-F 5'-aagatgcaggcagctgagtt-3'
ACGGTGGAGGGCAGTGTAGTCTGAGCAGTACTCGTTGCTGCCGCGCGCGCCACCAGACATAATAGCTGAC
AGACTAACAGACTGTTCCTTTCCATGGGTCTTTTCTGCAGAAGCTTGAATTCTCGAGGATCCGCGGCCGC
GCCACCATGACCGACTACAGGACACTCTTTTCTTCTCCAGGTGCCGGCTCTACTGTGACCACGCCCATTA
CCCTCAGCCTCTTGCTCCTCCTTAGCCAGGCCACCTCAGACCCATGCTATGATCCAGGAGGGCGCCCTCG
CTTTTGCCTCCCACCAGTGACCCAGTTGGTTGGCAAGGCAGCAGCCCCCTGCTCTCAGACCTGTGCTCTT
CCTGCAGCCAGCCCTGGCCCTGCCTGCAACAGTAGTCTGACCCTGGACCTGGACGGCTCCTTCCTCTTGA
CATCTGTGACCCTGCGTTTCTGCACAGCGGGACCTCCAGCCCTGGTTCTTTCTGCTGCCTGGGCCACTGG
GGGGCCCTGGAGGCCACTATGGCGTAGGCCTGCCTGGCCTGGGGCTCTGGGGGGCCCCAAGAAGGTAACC
TTTCACTCCCCCCCAGGCCCCAAGACCAGGATAGTGGCCAGCTACCTCCGTGTGGAGTTCGGGGGAAAAG
CAGGGCTGGTGACCACTGGAGTAAGAGGCCGCTGCCAGTGCCACGGCCACGCTGCCCGCTGTGCCACTCG
GGCCCAGCCCCCACGCTGCCGCTGCCGCCACCACACCACTGG
