>Addgene plasmid #72107 | Ntn5.a-Fc-His | addgene partial sequence | sequence record 139086 | SV40pA-R 5'-GAAATTTGTGATGCTATTGC-3'
ATAAGATCTCTAGATTAATGGTGATGGTGATGATGGCCGCCTTTACCCGGAGACAGGGAGAGGCTCTTCT
GCGTGTAGTGGTTGTGCAGAGCCTCATGCATCACGGAGCATGAGAAGACGTTCCCCTGCTGCCACCTGCT
CTTGTCCACGGTGAGCTTGCTGTAGAGGAAGAAGGAGCCGTCGGAGTCCAGCACGGGAGGCGTGGTCTTG
TAGTTGTTCTCCGGCTGCCCATTGCTCTCCCACTCCACGGCGATGTCGCTGGGATAGAAGCCTTTGACCA
GGCAGGTCAGGCTGACCTGGTTCTTGGTCAGCTCATCCCGGGATGGGGGCAGGGTATACACCTGTGGTTC
TCGGGGCTGCCCTTTGGCTTTGGAGATGGTTTTCTCGATGGGGGCTGGGAGGGCTTTGTTGGAGACCTTG
CACTTGTACTCCTTGCCATTCAGCCAGTCCTGGTGCAGGACGGTGAGGACGCTGACCACACGGTACGTGC
TGTTGTACTGCTCCTCCCGCGGCTTTGTCTTGGCATTATGCACCTCCACGCCGTCCACGTACCAGTTGAA
CTTGACCTCAGGGTCTTCGTGGCTCACGTCCACCACCACGCATGTGACCTCAGGGGTCCGGGAGATCATG
AGGGTGTCCTTGGGTTTTGGGGGGAAGAGGAAGACTGACGGTCCCCCCAGGAGTTCAGGTGCTGGGCACG
GTGGGCATGTGTGAGTTTTGTCAGGCGCGCCGTTCCTGGGCCCAGGGCTCCGTGTGGGTGGCAGCAGGCC
TCGGCAGGCACCTCCGCGCTCCTTCTGCTGCAGTCGCCGCAGCGGCCGGGCCCATCGTGGTCTCCAGGGC
AGCGCGAGGCCGTGGCGGTTCAGGATGAGGCGCGCAGGGTCATAGTTGTCGTCGTGGGTCTGCGCAGCAC
GGCC
